>Addgene plasmid #169333 | pCDNA5/FRT/TO_TOMM20_HaloTag9_T2A_EGFP | addgene full sequence | sequence record 333241 | Addgene NGS Result
GACGGATCGGGAGATCTCCCGATCCCCTATGGTGCACTCTCAGTACAATCTGCTCTGATGCCGCATAGTT
AAGCCAGTATCTGCTCCCTGCTTGTGTGTTGGAGGTCGCTGAGTAGTGCGCGAGCAAAATTTAAGCTACA
ACAAGGCAAGGCTTGACCGACAATTGCATGAAGAATCTGCTTAGGGTTAGGCGTTTTGCGCTGCTTCGCG
ATGTACGGGCCAGATATACGCGTTGACATTGATTATTGACTAGTTATTAATAGTAATCAATTACGGGGTC
ATTAGTTCATAGCCCATATATGGAGTTCCGCGTTACATAACTTACGGTAAATGGCCCGCCTGGCTGACCG
CCCAACGACCCCCGCCCATTGACGTCAATAATGACGTATGTTCCCATAGTAACGCCAATAGGGACTTTCC
ATTGACGTCAATGGGTGGAGTATTTACGGTAAACTGCCCACTTGGCAGTACATCAAGTGTATCATATGCC
AAGTACGCCCCCTATTGACGTCAATGACGGTAAATGGCCCGCCTGGCATTATGCCCAGTACATGACCTTA
TGGGACTTTCCTACTTGGCAGTACATCTACGTATTAGTCATCGCTATTACCATGGTGATGCGGTTTTGGC
AGTACATCAATGGGCGTGGATAGCGGTTTGACTCACGGGGATTTCCAAGTCTCCACCCCATTGACGTCAA
TGGGAGTTTGTTTTGGCACCAAAATCAACGGGACTTTCCAAAATGTCGTAACAACTCCGCCCCATTGACG
CAAATGGGCGGTAGGCGTGTACGGTGGGAGGTCTATATAAGCAGAGCTCTCCCTATCAGTGATAGAGATC
TCCCTATCAGTGATAGAGATCGTCGACGAGCTCGTTTAGTGAACCGTCAGATCGCCTGGAGACGCCATCC
ACGCTGTTTTGACCTCCATAGAAGACACCGGGACCGATCCAGCCTCCGGACTCTAGCGTTTAAACTTAAG
CTTGGTACCGAGCTCGGATCCACTAGTCCAGTGTGGTGGAATTCTGCAGATATCCAGCAACCATGGTGGG
TCGGAACAGCGCCATCGCCGCCGGTGTATGCGGGGCCCTTTTCATTGGGTACTGCATCTACTTCGACCGC
AAAAGACGAAGTGACCCCAACTTCAAGAACAGGCTTCGAGAACGAAGAAAGAAACAGAAGCTTGCCAAGG
AGAGAGCTGGGCTTTCCAAGTTACCTGACCTTAAAGATGCTGAAGCTGTTCAGAAGTTCTTCCTTGAAGA
AATACAGCTTGGTGAAGAGTTACTAGCTCAAGGTGAATATGAGAAGGGCGTAGACCATCTGACAAATGCA
ATTGCTGTGTGTGGACAGCCACAGCAGTTACTGCAGGTCTTACAGCAAACTCTTCCACCACCAGTGTTCC
AGATGCTTCTGACTAAGCTCCCAACAATTAGTCAGAGAATTGTAAGTGCTCAGAGCTTGGCTGAAGATGA
TGTGGAAGGCGGTAGCGGGGATCCACCGGTCGCCACCGAAATCGGTACTGGCTTTCCATTCGACCCCCAT
TATGTGGAAGTCCTGGGCGAGCGCATGCACTACGTCGATGTTGGTCCGCGCGATGGCACCCCTGTGCTGT
TCCTGCACGGTAACCCGACCTCCTCCTACGTGTGGCGCAACATCATCCCGCATGTTGCACCGACCCATCG
CTGCATTGCTCCAGACCTGATCGGTATGGGCAAATCCGACAAACCAGACCTGGGTTATTTCTTCGACGAC
CACGTCCGCTTCATGGATGCCTTCATCGAAGCCCTGGGTCTGGAAGAGGTCGTCCTGGTCATTCACGACT
GGGGCTCCGCTCTGGGTTTCCACTGGGCCAAGCGCAATCCAGAGCGCGTCAAAGGTATTGCATTTATGGA
GTTCATCCGCCCTATCCCGACCTGGGACGAATGGCCAGAATTTGCCCGCGAGACCTTCCAGGCCTTCCGC
ACCACCGACGTCGGCCGCAAGCTGATCATCGATCATAACGTTTTTATCGAGGGTACGCTGCGTATGGGTG
TCGTCCGCCCGCTGACTGAAGTCGAGATGGACCATTACCGCGAGCCGTTCCTGAATCCTGTTGACCGCGA
GCCACTGTGGCGCTTCCCAAACGAGCTGCCAATCGCCGGTGAGCCAGCGAACATCGTCGCGCTGGTCGAA
GAATACATGGACTGGCTGCACCAGTCCCCTGTCCCGAAGCTGCTGTTCTGGGGCACCCCAGGCGTTCTGA
TCCCACCGGCCGAAGCCGCTCGCCTGGCCAAAAGCCTGCCTAACTGCAAGGCTGTGGACATCGGCCCGGG
TCTGAATCTGCTGCAAGAAGACAACCCGGACCTGATCGGCAGCGAGATCGCGCGCTGGCTGTCCACGCTC
GAGATTTCCGGCGGCAGTGGAGAGGGCAGAGGAAGTCTGCTAACATGCGGTGACGTCGAGGAGAATCCTG
GCCCAGTGAGCAAGGGCGAGGAGCTGTTCACCGGGGTGGTGCCCATCCTGGTCGAGCTGGACGGCGACGT
AAACGGCCACAAGTTCAGCGTGTCCGGCGAGGGCGAGGGCGATGCCACCTACGGCAAGCTGACCCTGAAG
TTCATCTGCACCACCGGCAAGCTGCCCGTGCCCTGGCCCACCCTCGTGACCACCCTGACCTACGGCGTGC
AGTGCTTCAGCCGCTACCCCGACCACATGAAGCAGCACGACTTCTTCAAGTCCGCCATGCCCGAAGGCTA
CGTCCAGGAGCGCACCATCTTCTTCAAGGACGACGGCAACTACAAGACCCGCGCCGAGGTGAAGTTCGAG
GGCGACACCCTGGTGAACCGCATCGAGCTGAAGGGCATCGACTTCAAGGAGGACGGCAACATCCTGGGGC
ACAAGCTGGAGTACAACTACAACAGCCACAACGTCTATATCATGGCCGACAAGCAGAAGAACGGCATCAA
GGTGAACTTCAAGATCCGCCACAACATCGAGGACGGCAGCGTGCAGCTCGCCGACCACTACCAGCAGAAC
ACCCCCATCGGCGACGGCCCCGTGCTGCTGCCCGACAACCACTACCTGAGCACCCAGTCCGCCCTGAGCA
AAGACCCCAACGAGAAGCGCGATCACATGGTCCTGCTGGAGTTCGTGACCGCCGCCGGGATCACTCTCGG
CATGGACGAGCTGTACAAGTGACCGCTCGAGTCTAGAGGGCCCGTTTAAACCCGCTGATCAGCCTCGACT
GTGCCTTCTAGTTGCCAGCCATCTGTTGTTTGCCCCTCCCCCGTGCCTTCCTTGACCCTGGAAGGTGCCA
CTCCCACTGTCCTTTCCTAATAAAATGAGGAAATTGCATCGCATTGTCTGAGTAGGTGTCATTCTATTCT
GGGGGGTGGGGTGGGGCAGGACAGCAAGGGGGAGGATTGGGAAGACAATAGCAGGCATGCTGGGGATGCG
GTGGGCTCTATGGCTTCTGAGGCGGAAAGAACCAGCTGGGGCTCTAGGGGGTATCCCC
[124 nt withheld, positions 3489-3612]
C
[91 nt withheld, positions 3614-3704]
AGGGTGATGGTTCACGTACCTAGAAGTTCCTATTCCGAAGTTCCTATTCTCTAGAAAGTATAGGAACTTC
CTTGGCCAAAAAGCCTGAACTCACCGCGACGTCTGTCGAGAAGTTTCTGATCGAAAAGTTCGACAGCGTC
TCCGACCTGATGCAGCTCTCGGAGGGCGAAGAATCTCGTGCTTTCAGCTTCGATGTAGGAGGGCGTGGAT
ATGTCCTGCGGGTAAATAGCTGCGCCGATGGTTTCTACAAAGATCGTTATGTTTATCGGCACTTTGCATC
GGCCGCGCTCCCGATTCCGGAAGTGCTTGACATTGGGGAATTCAGCGAGAGCCTGACCTATTGCATCTCC
CGCCGTGCACAGGGTGTCACGTTGCAAGACCTGCCTGAAACCGAACTGCCCGCTGTTCTGCAGCCGGTCG
CGGAGGCCATGGATGCGATCGCTGCGGCCGATCTTAGCCAGACGAGCGGGTTCGGCCCATTCGGACCGCA
AGGAATCGGTCAATACACTACATGGCGTGATTTCATATGCGCGATTGCTGATCCCCATGTGTATCACTGG
CAAACTGTGATGGACGACACCGTCAGTGCGTCCGTCGCGCAGGCTCTCGATGAGCTGATGCTTTGGGCCG
AGGACTGCCCCGAAGTCCGGCACCTCGTGCACGCGGATTTCGGCTCCAACAATGTCCTGACGGACAATGG
CCGCATAACAGCGGTCATTGACTGGAGCGAGGCGATGTTCGGGGATTCCCAATACGAGGTCGCCAACATC
TTCTTCTGGAGGCCGTGGTTGGCTTGTATGGAGCAGCAGACGCGCTACTTCGAGCGGAGGCATCCGGAGC
TTGCAGGATCGCCGCGGCTCCGGGCGTATATGCTCCGCATTGGTCTTGACCAACTCTATCAGAGCTTGGT
TGACGGCAATTTCGATGATGCAGCTTGGGCGCAGGGTCGATGCGACGCAATCGTCCGATCCGGAGCCGGG
ACTGTCGGGCGTACACAAATCGCCCGCAGAAGCGCGGCCGTCTGGACCGATGGCTGTGTAGAAGTACTCG
CCGATAGTGGAAACCGACGCCCCAGCACTCGTCCGAGGGCAAAGGAATAGCACGTACTACGAGATTTCGA
TTCCACCGCCGCCTTCTATGAAAGGTTGGGCTTCGGAATCGTTTTCCGGGACGCCGGCTGGATGATCCTC
CAGCGCGGGGATCTCATGCTGGAGTTCTTCGCCCACCCCAACTTGTTTATTGCAGCTTATAATGGTTACA
AATAAAGCAATAGCATCACAAATTTCACAAATAAAGCATTTTTTTCACTGCATTCTAGTTGTGGTTTGTC
CAAACTCATCAATGTATCTTATCATGTCTGTATACCGTCGACCTCTAGCTAGAGCTTGGCGTAATCATGG
TCATAGCTGTTTCCTGTGTGAAATTGTTATCCGCTCACAATTCCACACAACATACGAGCCGGAAGCATAA
AGTGTAAAGCCTGGGGTGCCTAATGAGTGAGCTAACTCACATTAATTGCGTTGCGCTCACTGCCCGCTTT
CCAGTCGGGAAACCTGTCGTGCCAGCTGCATTAATGAATCGGCCAACGCGCGGGGAGAGGCGGTTTGCGT
ATTGGGCGCTCTTCCGCTTCCTCGCTCACTGACTCGCTGCGCTCGGTCGTTCGGCTGCGGCGAGCGGTAT
CAGCTCACTCAAAGGCGGTAATACGGTTATCCACAGAATCAGGGGATAACGCAGGAAAGAACATGTGAGC
AAAAGGCCAGCAAAAGGCCAGGAACCGTAAAAAGGCCGCGTTGCTGGCGTTTTTCCATAGGCTCCGCCCC
CCTGACGAGCATCACAAAAATCGACGCTCAAGTCGGAGGTGGCGAAACCCGACAGGACTATAAAGATACC
AGGCGTTTCCCCCTGGAAGCTCCCTCATGCGCTCTCCTGTTCCGACCCTGCCGCTTACCGGATACCTGTC
CGCCTTTCTCCCTTCGGGAAGCGTGGCGCTTTCTCATAGCTCACGCTGTAGGTATCTCAGTTCGGTGTAG
GTCGTTCGCTCCAAGCTGGGCTGTGTGCACGAACCCCCCGTTCAGCCCGACCGCTGCGCCTTATCCGGTA
ACTATCGTCTTGAGTCCAACCCGGTAAGACACGACTTATCGCCACTGGCAGCAGCCACTGGTAACAGGAT
TAGCAGAGCGAGGTATGTAGGCGGTGCTACAGAGTTCTTGAAGTGGTGGCCTAACTACGGCTACACTAGA
AGAACAGTATTTGGTATCTGCGCTCTGCTGAAGCCAGTTACCTTCGGAAAAAGAGTTGGTAGCTCTTGAT
CCGGCAAACAAACCACCGCTGGTAGCGGTGGTTTTTTTGTTTGCAAGCAGCAGATTACGCGCAGAAAAAA
AGGATCTCAAGAAGATCCTTTGATCTTTTCTACGGGGTCTGACGCTCAGTGGAACGAAAACTCACGTTAA
GGGATTTTGGTCATGAGATTATCAAAAAGGATCTTCACCTAGATCCTTTTAAATTAAAAATGAAGTTTTA
AATCAATCTAAAGTATATATGAGTAAACTTGGTCTGACAGTTACCAATGCTTAATCAGTGAGGCACCTAT
CTCAGCGATCTGTCTATTTCGTTCATCCATAGTTGCCTGACTCCCCGTCGTGTAGATAACTACGATACGG
GAGGGCTTACCATCTGGCCCCAGTGCTGCAATGATACCGCGAGACCCACGCTCACCGGCTCCAGATTTAT
CAGCAATAAACCAGCCAGCCGGAAGGGCCGAGCGCAGAAGTGGTCCTGCAACTTTATCCGCCTCCATCCA
GTCTATTAATTGTTGCCGGGAAGCTAGAGTAAGTAGTTCGCCAGTTAATAGTTTGCGCAACGTTGTTGCC
ATTGCTACAGGCATCGTGGTGTCACGCTCGTCGTTTGGTATGGCTTCATTCAGCTCCGGTTCCCAACGAT
CAAGGCGAGTTACATGATCCCCCATGTTGTGCAAAAAAGCGGTTAGCTCCTTCGGTCCTCCGATCGTTGT
CAGAAGTAAGTTGGCCGCAGTGTTATCACTCATGGTTATGGCAGCACTGCATAATTCTCTTACTGTCATG
CCATCCGTAAGATGCTTTTCTGTGACTGGTGAGTACTCAACCAAGTCATTCTGAGAATAGTGTATGCGGC
GACCGAGTTGCTCTTGCCCGGCGTCAATACGGGATAATACCGCGCCACATAGCAGAACTTTAAAAGTGCT
CATCATTGGAAAACGTTCTTCGGGGCGAAAACTCTCAAGGATCTTACCGCTGTTGAGATCCAGTTCGATG
TAACCCACTCGTGCACCCAACTGATCTTCAGCATCTTTTACTTTCACCAGCGTTTCTGGGTGAGCAAAAA
CAGGAAGGCAAAATGCCGCAAAAAAGGGAATAAGGGCGACACGGAAATGTTGAATACTCATACTCTTCCT
TTTTCAATATTATTGAAGCATTTATCAGGGTTATTGTCTCATGAGCGGATACATATTTGAATGTATTTAG
AAAAATAAACAAATAGGGGTTCCGCGCACATTTCCCCGAAAAGTGCCACCTGACGTC
Features (pLannotate 1.2.2; 23 found; start..end, strand, type, name):
     28..80      -  misc_feature   bom (fragment): basis of mobility region from pBR322
    235..614     +  enhancer       CMV enhancer: human cytomegalovirus immediate early enhancer
    615..818     +  promoter       CMV promoter: human cytomegalovirus (CMV) immediate early promoter
    820..839     +  promoter       PLtetO-1 promoter (fragment): modified phage lambda PL promoter with tet operator sites (Lutz and Bujard, 1997)
    841..860     +  promoter       PLtetO-1 promoter (fragment): modified phage lambda PL promoter with tet operator sites (Lutz and Bujard, 1997)
    868..901     +  promoter       TRE3GV promoter (fragment): 3rd-generation Tet-responsive promoter that can be activated by binding of Tet-On® 3G, optimized for retroviral and lentiviral vectors
   1043..1477    +  CDS            TOMM20: TOM20_HUMAN - Also known as KIAA0016. Experimental evidence at protein level: Swiss-Prot protein existence level 1. Central component of the receptor complex responsible for the recognition and translocation of cytosolically synthesized mitochondrial preproteins. Together with TOM22 functions as the transit peptide receptor at the surface of the mitochondrion outer membrane and facilitates the movement of preproteins into the TOM40 translocation pore (By similarity). Required for the translocation across the mitochondrial outer membrane of cytochrome P450 monooxygenases. From Homo sapiens (Hum
   1508..2392    +  CDS            HaloTag®: modified bacterial dehalogenase that forms covalent bonds with chloroalkane derivatives
   2456..3172    +  CDS            EBFP: enhanced blue variant of GFP mammalian codon-optimized
   3219..3443    +  polyA_signal   bGH poly(A) signal: bovine growth hormone polyadenylation signal
   3447..3468    +  promoter       SV40 promoter (fragment): SV40 enhancer and early promoter
   3489..3722    +  rep_origin     f1 ori (fragment) (sequence partly withheld): f1 bacteriophage origin of replication; arrow indicates direction of (+) strand synthesis
   3727..3774    +  protein_bind   FRT: FLP-mediated recombination occurs in the 8-bp core sequence TCTAGAAA (Turan and Bode, 2011). FLP recombinase from the Saccharomyces cerevisiae 2μ plasmid
   3782..4804    +  CDS            HygR: aminoglycoside phosphotransferase from E. coli; aph(4)-Ia; confers resistance to hygromycin
   4814..4939    +  CDS            ble (fragment): BLE_KLEPN - Experimental evidence at protein level: Swiss-Prot protein existence level 1. Binding protein with a strong affinity to the bleomycin family of antibiotics. Binds to CL990; an antimitotic-antibiotic compound. From Klebsiella pneumoniae.
   4934..5055    +  polyA_signal   SV40 poly(A) signal: SV40 polyadenylation signal
   5128..5144    -  protein_bind   lac operator: The lac repressor binds to the lac operator to inhibit transcription in E. coli. This inhibition can be relieved by adding lactose or isopropyl-β-D-thiogalactopyranoside (IPTG). lac repressor encoded by lacI
   5152..5182    -  promoter       lac promoter: promoter for the E. coli lac operon
   5197..5218    -  protein_bind   CAP binding site: CAP binding activates transcription in the presence of cAMP. E. coli catabolite activator protein
   5231..5323    -  CDS            lacI (fragment): lac repressor; lacI; The lac repressor binds to the lac operator to inhibit transcription in E. coli. This inhibition can be relieved by adding lactose or isopropyl-β-D-thiogalactopyranoside (IPTG).
   5506..6094    -  rep_origin     ori: high-copy-number ColE1/pMB1/pBR322/pUC origin of replication
   6265..7125    -  CDS            AmpR: β-lactamase; bla; confers resistance to ampicillin, carbenicillin, and related antibiotics
   7126..7230    -  promoter       AmpR promoter: bla
