[The description below was written by a language model from this plasmid's Addgene catalogue record and pLannotate feature annotations shown in this document.]
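Description:
pCDNA5/FRT/TO_TOMM20_HaloTag9_T2A_EGFP is a 7.3 kb mammalian expression plasmid built on the pCDNA5/FRT/TO backbone and designed to display HaloTag9 on the mitochondrial surface. It is propagated in E. coli as a high-copy plasmid through a ColE1/pUC-type origin and selected with ampicillin (AmpR under its bla promoter).

The expression cassette is driven by the CMV enhancer and immediate early promoter, followed by short tet operator sequences. The annotation software labels these as PLtetO-1 and TRE3GV fragments, but they fit the tetracycline-regulated "TO" design of the backbone, in which Tet repressor in a suitable host line keeps the promoter off until tetracycline or doxycycline is added. The open reading frame encodes human TOMM20, an outer mitochondrial membrane import receptor, followed by HaloTag9, a self-labelling dehalogenase that bonds covalently to chloroalkane ligands and differs from HaloTag7 by the Q165H and P174R substitutions. The catalogue lists the tag as N-terminal, but the feature table places HaloTag downstream of TOMM20. According to the construct name, a T2A self-cleaving peptide (not annotated) then separates the fusion from EGFP, giving a free fluorescent marker of expressing cells. The software calls this reading frame EBFP, a closely related variant. A bGH polyadenylation signal ends the transcript.

Downstream, an FRT site directly precedes a hygromycin resistance gene that has no annotated promoter of its own and ends in an SV40 poly(A) signal. This arrangement allows Flp-mediated integration at a genomic FRT landing site, after which hygromycin selects stable isogenic lines. The associated work concerns engineered HaloTag variants for fluorescence lifetime multiplexing.
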