Addgene plasmid #169333: pCDNA5/FRT/TO_TOMM20_HaloTag9_T2A_EGFP
Purpose: Expression of HaloTag9 at the mitochondrial surface of mammalian cells
Depositing lab: Kai Johnsson. Publication: Engineered HaloTag variants for fluorescence lifetime multiplexing. Frei MS, Tarnawski M, Roberti MJ, Koch B, Hiblot J, Johnsson K. Nat Methods. 2021 Dec 16. pii: 10.1038/s41592-021-01341-x. doi: 10.1038/s41592-021-01341-x. PubMed 34916672.
Backbone
  Vector backbone: pCDNA5/FRT/TO
  Vector type: Mammalian Expression
  Selectable markers: Hygromycin ; EGFP
Growth in bacteria
  Bacterial resistance: Ampicillin, 100 μg/mL
  Growth temperature: 37°C
  Growth strain: DH5alpha
  Copy number: High Copy
Gene/Insert
  Gene/Insert name: TOMM20-HaloTag9
  Species: H. sapiens (human)
  Mutation: HaloTag9 = HaloTag7-Q165H-P174R
  Entrez Gene: TOMM20 (a.k.a. MAS20, MOM19, TOM20)
  Tag / fusion protein: HaloTag9 (N terminal on insert)
  Cloning method: Gibson Cloning
  Sequencing primers: 5′ Unknown
Terms and licenses: Academic/Nonprofit Terms; Industry Terms: Not Available to Industry
How to cite: pCDNA5/FRT/TO_TOMM20_HaloTag9_T2A_EGFP was a gift from Kai Johnsson (Addgene plasmid # 169333 ; http://n2t.net/addgene:169333 ; RRID:Addgene_169333)
